Addgene plasmid #86750: myc-Atg14 (1-200)
Purpose: N-terminal myc-tagged protein expression in mammalian cells
Depositing lab: Do-Hyung Kim. Publication: The ULK1 complex mediates MTORC1 signaling to the autophagy initiation machinery via binding and phosphorylating ATG14. Park JM, Jung CH, Seo M, Otto NM, Grunwald D, Kim KH, Moriarity B, Kim YM, Starker C, Nho RS, Voytas D, Kim DH. Autophagy. 2016;12(3):547-64. doi: 10.1080/15548627.2016.1140293. PubMed 27046250.
Backbone
  Vector backbone: pRK5
  Vector type: Mammalian Expression
Growth in bacteria
  Bacterial resistance: Ampicillin, 100 μg/mL
  Growth temperature: 37°C
  Growth strain: DH5alpha
  Copy number: Unknown
Gene/Insert
  Gene/Insert name: Atg14
  Species: H. sapiens (human)
  Insert size (bp): 600
  Mutation: aa 1-200
  Entrez Gene: ATG14 (a.k.a. ATG14L, BARKOR, KIAA0831)
  Promoter: CMV
  Tag / fusion protein: myc (N terminal on insert)
  Cloning method: Unknown
  Sequencing primers: 5′ CMV-F
Terms and licenses: Academic/Nonprofit Terms; Industry Terms: Not Available to Industry
Depositor comments: IMAGE: 40034574
How to cite: myc-Atg14 (1-200) was a gift from Do-Hyung Kim (Addgene plasmid # 86750 ; http://n2t.net/addgene:86750 ; RRID:Addgene_86750)
