[The description below was written by a language model from this plasmid's Addgene catalogue record and pLannotate feature annotations shown in this document.]
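Description:
myc-Atg14 (1-200) is a mammalian expression plasmid built on the pRK5 backbone that produces an N-terminally myc-tagged fragment of human ATG14 (also known as ATG14L or BARKOR). The sequenced record is 5,359 nt. Propagation in E. coli relies on a high-copy ColE1/pUC-type origin, with selection by ampicillin through the β-lactamase gene and its own promoter. An M13 phage origin is also present, which in principle allows single-stranded DNA production. The backbone carries several vestigial fragments (lacZα, lacI, rop, bom, and a lac promoter/operator region) that have no role in the intended use.

The expression cassette is driven by the human cytomegalovirus immediate early enhancer and promoter, followed by a fragment of a modified CMV intron A and an SP6 phage promoter that could support in vitro transcription. Downstream lie the myc epitope and a 600 bp ATG14 coding segment corresponding to amino acids 1–200, terminated by an SV40 polyadenylation signal. The annotation also flags a short partial match to a mouse immunoglobulin heavy chain signal sequence just upstream of the tag. The record does not indicate that this is functional, and it appears to be a backbone remnant. An SV40 enhancer/early promoter region sits after the poly(A) signal, but no mammalian selection marker is annotated, so the plasmid is suited to transient transfection.

As a truncation construct retaining only the N-terminal portion of ATG14, it is likely useful for domain mapping, such as defining regions needed for protein interactions or phosphorylation. The associated study concerns ULK1 complex binding and phosphorylation of ATG14 in MTORC1 signalling to the autophagy initiation machinery. The myc tag allows detection and immunoprecipitation.
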