Features (pLannotate 1.2.2; 21 found; start..end, strand, type, name):
     14..393     +  enhancer       CMV enhancer: human cytomegalovirus immediate early enhancer
    394..597     +  promoter       CMV promoter: human cytomegalovirus (CMV) immediate early promoter
    733..776     +  intron         CMV intron (fragment): modified intron A from human cytomegalovirus
    828..846     +  promoter       SP6 promoter: promoter for bacteriophage SP6 RNA polymerase
    850..887     +  CDS            IgH signal sequence (fragment): signal sequence from the mouse immunoglobulin heavy chain variable region
    972..991     +  CDS            Myc (fragment): Myc (human c-Myc proto-oncogene) epitope tag
   1026..1625    +  CDS            ATG14 (fragment): BAKOR_HUMAN - Also known as ATG14L From Homo sapiens (Human).
   1672..1806    +  polyA_signal   SV40 poly(A) signal: SV40 polyadenylation signal
   1875..2232    +  promoter       SV40 promoter: SV40 enhancer and early promoter
   2251..2405    +  CDS            lacZα (fragment): LacZα fragment of β-galactosidase; lacZ fragment
   2411..2462    -  misc_feature   bom (fragment): basis of mobility region from pBR322
   2481..2861    +  rep_origin     M13 ori (sequence partly withheld): M13 bacteriophage origin of replication; arrow indicates direction of (+) strand synthesis
   2937..2986    -  misc_feature   bom (fragment): basis of mobility region from pBR322
   3088..3123    -  CDS            rop (fragment): Rop protein, which maintains plasmids at low copy number; rop
   3218..3322    +  promoter       AmpR promoter: bla
   3323..4183    +  CDS            AmpR: β-lactamase; bla; confers resistance to ampicillin, carbenicillin, and related antibiotics
   4354..4942    +  rep_origin     ori: high-copy-number ColE1/pMB1/pBR322/pUC origin of replication
   5125..5217    +  CDS            lacI (fragment): lac repressor; lacI; The lac repressor binds to the lac operator to inhibit transcription in E. coli. This inhibition can be relieved by adding lactose or isopropyl-β-D-thiogalactopyranoside (IPTG).
   5230..5251    +  protein_bind   CAP binding site: CAP binding activates transcription in the presence of cAMP. E. coli catabolite activator protein
   5266..5296    +  promoter       lac promoter: promoter for the E. coli lac operon
   5304..5320    +  protein_bind   lac operator: The lac repressor binds to the lac operator to inhibit transcription in E. coli. This inhibition can be relieved by adding lactose or isopropyl-β-D-thiogalactopyranoside (IPTG). lac repressor encoded by lacI
>Addgene plasmid #86750 | myc-Atg14 (1-200) | addgene full sequence | sequence record 170517 | Addgene NGS Result
TTCGAGCTCGCCCGACATTGATTATTGACTAGTTATTAATAGTAATCAATTACGGGGTCATTAGTTCATA
GCCCATATATGGAGTTCCGCGTTACATAACTTACGGTAAATGGCCCGCCTGGCTGACCGCCCAACGACCC
CCGCCCATTGACGTCAATAATGACGTATGTTCCCATAGTAACGCCAATAGGGACTTTCCATTGACGTCAA
TGGGTGGAGTATTTACGGTAAACTGCCCACTTGGCAGTACATCAAGTGTATCATATGCCAAGTACGCCCC
CTATTGACGTCAATGACGGTAAATGGCCCGCCTGGCATTATGCCCAGTACATGACCTTATGGGACTTTCC
TACTTGGCAGTACATCTACGTATTAGTCATCGCTATTACCATGGTGATGCGGTTTTGGCAGTACATCAAT
GGGCGTGGATAGCGGTTTGACTCACGGGGATTTCCAAGTCTCCACCCCATTGACGTCAATGGGAGTTTGT
TTTGGCACCAAAATCAACGGGACTTTCCAAAATGTCGTAACAACTCCGCCCCATTGACGCAAATGGGCGG
TAGGCGTGTACGGTGGGAGGTCTATATAAGCAGAGCTCGTTTAGTGAACCGTCAGATCGCCTGGAGACGC
CATCCACGCTGTTTTGACCTCCATAGAAGACACCGGGACCGATCCAGCCTCCGCGGCCGGGAACGGTGCA
TTGGAACGCGGATTCCCCGTGCCAAGAGTGACGTAAGTACCGCCTATAGAGTCTATAGGCCCACCCCCTT
GGCTTCGTTAGAACGCGGCTACAATTAATACATAACCTTATGTATCATACACATACGATTTAGGTGACAC
TATAGAATAACATCCACTTTGCCTTTCTCTCCACAGGTGTCCACTCCCAGGTCCAACTGCACCTCGGTTC
TATCGATTGAATTCCCGAACCGACAGTCGGTCTCTTCACCAAGGCCATTCGCGCCACCATGGAGCAAAAG
CTCATTTCTGAGGAAGATCTCAATGGTGGTGGTGGTGGGTCGACCATGGCGTCTCCCAGTGGGAAGGGAG
CCCGGGCGCTGGAGGCTCCTGGCTGCGGGCCCCGGCCGCTCGCCCGGGACCTGGTGGACTCCGTGGACGA
TGCGGAGGGGCTGTACGTGGCTGTGGAGCGCTGCCCGCTGTGCAACACTACCCGCCGGCGGCTGACCTGC
GCCAAATGCGTTCAGAGCGGCGATTTCGTCTACTTCGACGGCCGCGACCGGGAGAGGTTTATCGACAAGA
AGGAAAGGTTAAGCCGACTTAAGAGCAAGCAAGAAGAATTTCAGAAAGAAGTGTTAAAAGCTATGGAAGG
AAAATGGATAACAGATCAGTTGAGATGGAAAATAATGTCCTGCAAGATGAGGATTGAACAGTTAAAACAA
ACAATATGTAAAGGAAATGAAGAAATGGAGAAAAATTCTGAAGGCCTTCTCAAAACCAAGGAAAAGAATC
AGAAGCTTTACAGTCGAGCACAACGGCACCAAGAGAAAAAGGAGAAGATTCAGAGGCATAATCGCAAACT
TGGTGACCTGGTAGAAAAAAAGACCATTGACTTAAGAAGTCATTATGAGCGTCTGGCAAATCTTCGACGA
TCCCATATATTAGAGGCGGCCGCTAAGTAAGTAAGGATCCCCAGCTTGGCCGCCATGGCCCAACTTGTTT
ATTGCAGCTTATAATGGTTACAAATAAAGCAATAGCATCACAAATTTCACAAATAAAGCATTTTTTTCAC
TGCATTCTAGTTGTGGTTTGTCCAAACTCATCAATGTATCTTATCATGTCTGGATCGGGAATTAATTCGG
CGCAGCACCATGGCCTGAAATAACCTCTGAAAGAGGAACTTGGTTAGGTACCTTCTGAGGCGGAAAGAAC
CAGCTGTGGAATGTGTGTCAGTTAGGGTGTGGAAAGTCCCCAGGCTCCCCAGCAGGCAGAAGTATGCAAA
GCATGCATCTCAATTAGTCAGCAACCAGGTGTGGAAAGTCCCCAGGCTCCCCAGCAGGCAGAAGTATGCA
AAGCATGCATCTCAATTAGTCAGCAACCATAGTCCCGCCCCTAACTCCGCCCATCCCGCCCCTAACTCCG
CCCAGTTCCGCCCATTCTCCGCCCCATGGCTGACTAATTTTTTTTATTTATGCAGAGGCCGAGGCCGCCT
CGGCCTCTGAGCTATTCCAGAAGTAGTGAGGAGGCTTTTTTGGAGGCCTAGGCTTTTGCAAAAAGCTGTT
AACAGCTTGGCACTGGCCGTCGTTTTACAACGTCGTGACTGGGAAAACCCTGGCGTTACCCAACTTAATC
GCCTTGCAGCACATCCCCCTTTCGCCAGCTGGCGTAATAGCGAAGAGGCCCGCACCGATCGCCCTTCCCA
ACAGTTGCGCAGCCTGAATGGCGAATGGCGCCTGATGCGGTATTTTCTCCTTACGCATCTGTGCGGTATT
TCACACCGCATA
[142 nt withheld, positions 2463-2604]
C
[141 nt withheld, positions 2606-2746]
CCTTTGACGTTGGAGTCCACGTTCTTT
[37 nt withheld, positions 2774-2810]
ACCCTATCTCGGGCTATTCTTTTGATTTATAAGGGATTTTGCCGATTTCGGCCTATTGGTTAAAAAATGA
GCTGATTTAACAAAAATTTAACGCGAATTTTAACAAAATATTAACGTTTACAATTTTATGGTGCACTCTC
AGTACAATCTGCTCTGATGCCGCATAGTTAAGCCAGCCCCGACACCCGCCAACACCCGCTGACGCGCCCT
GACGGGCTTGTCTGCTCCCGGCATCCGCTTACAGACAAGCTGTGACCGTCTCCGGGAGCTGCATGTGTCA
GAGGTTTTCACCGTCATCACCGAAACGCGCGAGACGAAAGGGCCTCGTGATACGCCTATTTTTATAGGTT
AATGTCATGATAATAATGGTTTCTTAGACGTCAGGTGGCACTTTTCGGGGAAATGTGCGCGGAACCCCTA
TTTGTTTATTTTTCTAAATACATTCAAATATGTATCCGCTCATGAGACAATAACCCTGATAAATGCTTCA
ATAATATTGAAAAAGGAAGAGTATGAGTATTCAACATTTCCGTGTCGCCCTTATTCCCTTTTTTGCGGCA
TTTTGCCTTCCTGTTTTTGCTCACCCAGAAACGCTGGTGAAAGTAAAAGATGCTGAAGATCAGTTGGGTG
CACGAGTGGGTTACATCGAACTGGATCTCAACAGCGGTAAGATCCTTGAGAGTTTTCGCCCCGAAGAACG
TTTTCCAATGATGAGCACTTTTAAAGTTCTGCTATGTGGCGCGGTATTATCCCGTATTGACGCCGGGCAA
GAGCAACTCGGTCGCCGCATACACTATTCTCAGAATGACTTGGTTGAGTACTCACCAGTCACAGAAAAGC
ATCTTACGGATGGCATGACAGTAAGAGAATTATGCAGTGCTGCCATAACCATGAGTGATAACACTGCGGC
CAACTTACTTCTGACAACGATCGGAGGACCGAAGGAGCTAACCGCTTTTTTGCACAACATGGGGGATCAT
GTAACTCGCCTTGATCGTTGGGAACCGGAGCTGAATGAAGCCATACCAAACGACGAGCGTGACACCACGA
TGCCTGTAGCAATGGCAACAACGTTGCGCAAACTATTAACTGGCGAACTACTTACTCTAGCTTCCCGGCA
ACAATTAATAGACTGGATGGAGGCGGATAAAGTTGCAGGACCACTTCTGCGCTCGGCCCTTCCGGCTGGC
TGGTTTATTGCTGATAAATCTGGAGCCGGTGAGCGTGGGTCTCGCGGTATCATTGCAGCACTGGGGCCAG
ATGGTAAGCCCTCCCGTATCGTAGTTATCTACACGACGGGGAGTCAGGCAACTATGGATGAACGAAATAG
ACAGATCGCTGAGATAGGTGCCTCACTGATTAAGCATTGGTAACTGTCAGACCAAGTTTACTCATATATA
CTTTAGATTGATTTAAAACTTCATTTTTAATTTAAAAGGATCTAGGTGAAGATCCTTTTTGATAATCTCA
TGACCAAAATCCCTTAACGTGAGTTTTCGTTCCACTGAGCGTCAGACCCCGTAGAAAAGATCAAAGGATC
TTCTTGAGATCCTTTTTTTCTGCGCGTAATCTGCTGCTTGCAAACAAAAAAACCACCGCTACCAGCGGTG
GTTTGTTTGCCGGATCAAGAGCTACCAACTCTTTTTCCGAAGGTAACTGGCTTCAGCAGAGCGCAGATAC
CAAATACTGTTCTTCTAGTGTAGCCGTAGTTAGGCCACCACTTCAAGAACTCTGTAGCACCGCCTACATA
CCTCGCTCTGCTAATCCTGTTACCAGTGGCTGCTGCCAGTGGCGATAAGTCGTGTCTTACCGGGTTGGAC
TCAAGACGATAGTTACCGGATAAGGCGCAGCGGTCGGGCTGAACGGGGGGTTCGTGCACACAGCCCAGCT
TGGAGCGAACGACCTACACCGAACTGAGATACCTACAGCGTGAGCTATGAGAAAGCGCCACGCTTCCCGA
AGGGAGAAAGGCGGACAGGTATCCGGTAAGCGGCAGGGTCGGAACAGGAGAGCGCACGAGGGAGCTTCCA
GGGGGAAACGCCTGGTATCTTTATAGTCCTGTCGGGTTTCGCCACCTCTGACTTGAGCGTCGATTTTTGT
GATGCTCGTCAGGGGGGCGGAGCCTATGGAAAAACGCCAGCAACGCGGCCTTTTTACGGTTCCTGGCCTT
TTGCTGGCCTTTTGCTCACATGTTCTTTCCTGCGTTATCCCCTGATTCTGTGGATAACCGTATTACCGCC
TTTGAGTGAGCTGATACCGCTCGCCGCAGCCGAACGACCGAGCGCAGCGAGTCAGTGAGCGAGGAAGCGG
AAGAGCGCCCAATACGCAAACCGCCTCTCCCCGCGCGTTGGCCGATTCATTAATGCAGCTGGCACGACAG
GTTTCCCGACTGGAAAGCGGGCAGTGAGCGCAACGCAATTAATGTGAGTTAGCTCACTCATTAGGCACCC
CAGGCTTTACACTTTATGCTTCCGGCTCGTATGTTGTGTGGAATTGTGAGCGGATAACAATTTCACACAG
GAAACAGCTATGACATGATTACGAATTAA
